Addgene plasmid #227607: pPICZ A-SLC25A46[∆2-83]-His (SB258)
Purpose: Inducible expression of His-tagged SLC25A46 lacking its N-terminal region (∆2-83) in Pichia pastoris
Depositing lab: Luke Chao. Depositing organization: Massachusetts General Hospital. Publication: Identification of SLC25A46 interaction interfaces with mitochondrial membrane fusogens Opa1 and Mfn2. Boopathy S, Luce BE, Lugo CM, Hakim P, McDonald J, Kim HL, Ponce J, Ueberheide BM, Chao LH. J Biol Chem. 2024 Aug 31:107740. doi: 10.1016/j.jbc.2024.107740. PubMed 39222684.
Backbone
  Vector backbone: pPICZ A
  Vector type: Yeast Expression
Growth in bacteria
  Bacterial resistance: Bleocin (Zeocin), 50 μg/mL
  Growth temperature: 37°C
  Growth strain: DH5alpha
  Copy number: High Copy
Gene/Insert
  Gene/Insert name: SLC25A46
  Species: H. sapiens (human)
  Mutation: aa 2-83 deleted
  Entrez Gene: SLC25A46 (a.k.a. HMSN6B, PCH1E)
  Promoter: AOX1
  Tag / fusion protein: 10xHis (C terminal on insert)
  Cloning method: Gibson Cloning
Terms and licenses: Academic/Nonprofit Terms; Industry Terms: Not Available to Industry
How to cite: pPICZ A-SLC25A46[∆2-83]-His (SB258) was a gift from Luke Chao (Addgene plasmid # 227607 ; http://n2t.net/addgene:227607 ; RRID:Addgene_227607)
