[The description below was written by a language model from this plasmid's Addgene catalogue record and pLannotate feature annotations shown in this document.]
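Description:
pPICZ A-SLC25A46[∆2-83]-His (SB258) is a yeast expression plasmid of about 4.4 kb, built on the pPICZ A backbone for methanol-inducible protein production in Pichia pastoris (Komagataella phaffii). It is propagated in E. coli through a high-copy ColE1/pUC-type origin. A single Sh ble (BleoR) gene provides selection in both hosts. It sits downstream of tandem promoters, the synthetic bacterial EM7 promoter for E. coli and the S. cerevisiae TEF1 promoter for yeast, and is closed by the CYC1 terminator, so Zeocin can be used throughout. No yeast replication origin is annotated, which is consistent with pPICZ-type vectors being maintained in Pichia by integration into the genome rather than as episomes.

The payload is human SLC25A46, a mitochondrial solute carrier family member implicated in mitochondrial membrane dynamics, with residues 2–83 deleted to remove its N-terminal region. The truncated coding sequence was inserted by Gibson cloning between the AOX1 promoter, which is induced by methanol, and the AOX1 terminator. The catalogue entry lists a C-terminal 10xHis tag. The automated annotation instead marks two short downstream matches to a composite TEV/His tag. These probably reflect the histidine tag and perhaps a protease-site-like segment, but the record does not describe any cleavage site, and the second His-like match nearer the terminator may be vector-derived sequence. The construct is intended for inducible production of His-tagged, N-terminally truncated SLC25A46. According to the associated publication title, it relates to work mapping SLC25A46 interaction interfaces with the mitochondrial fusogens Opa1 and Mfn2.
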