Features (pLannotate 1.2.2; 11 found; start..end, strand, type, name):
      1..589     +  rep_origin     ori: high-copy-number ColE1/pMB1/pBR322/pUC origin of replication
    664..911     -  terminator     CYC1 terminator: S. cerevisiae CYC1; transcription terminator for CYC1
    977..1351    -  CDS            BleoR: antibiotic-binding protein; Sh ble from Streptoalloteichus hindustanus; confers resistance to bleomycin, phleomycin, and Zeocin™
   1370..1417    -  promoter       EM7 promoter: synthetic bacterial promoter&nbsp
   1424..1831    -  promoter       TEF1 promoter: S. cerevisiae TEF1; promoter for EF-1α
   1852..2098    -  terminator     AOX1 terminator: Pichia pastoris AOX1; transcription terminator for AOX1
   2102..2167    -  CDS            AOX1 (fragment): ALOX1_KOMPC - Experimental evidence at protein level: Swiss-Prot protein existence level 1. Major isoform of alcohol oxidase, which catalyzes the oxidation of methanol to formaldehyde and hydrogen peroxide, the first step in the methanol utilization pathway of methylotrophic yeasts. From Komagataella phaffii (strain ATCC 76273 / CBS 7435 / CECT 11047 / NRRL Y-11430 / Wegner 21-1) (Yeast) (Pichia pastoris).
   2177..2194    -  CDS            capTEV™ (fragment): composite tag for in vivo biotinylation, TEV protease cleavage, and 6xHis tagging
   2294..2316    -  CDS            capTEV™ (fragment): composite tag for in vivo biotinylation, TEV protease cleavage, and 6xHis tagging
   2359..3363    -  CDS            SLC25A46 (fragment): S2546_HUMAN - Also known as TB1. Experimental evidence at protein level: Swiss-Prot protein existence level 1. May play a role in mitochondrial dynamics by controlling mitochondrial membrane fission. From Homo sapiens (Human).
   3408..4346    -  promoter       AOX1 promoter: Pichia pastoris AOX1; inducible promoter, regulated by methanol
>Addgene plasmid #227607 | pPICZ A-SLC25A46[∆2-83]-His (SB258) | addgene full sequence | sequence record 455564 | Addgene NGS Result
TTGAGATCCTTTTTTTCTGCGCGTAATCTGCTGCTTGCAAACAAAAAAACCACCGCTACCAGCGGTGGTT
TGTTTGCCGGATCAAGAGCTACCAACTCTTTTTCCGAAGGTAACTGGCTTCAGCAGAGCGCAGATACCAA
ATACTGTTCTTCTAGTGTAGCCGTAGTTAGGCCACCACTTCAAGAACTCTGTAGCACCGCCTACATACCT
CGCTCTGCTAATCCTGTTACCAGTGGCTGCTGCCAGTGGCGATAAGTCGTGTCTTACCGGGTTGGACTCA
AGACGATAGTTACCGGATAAGGCGCAGCGGTCGGGCTGAACGGGGGGTTCGTGCACACAGCCCAGCTTGG
AGCGAACGACCTACACCGAACTGAGATACCTACAGCGTGAGCTATGAGAAAGCGCCACGCTTCCCGAAGG
GAGAAAGGCGGACAGGTATCCGGTAAGCGGCAGGGTCGGAACAGGAGAGCGCACGAGGGAGCTTCCAGGG
GGAAACGCCTGGTATCTTTATAGTCCTGTCGGGTTTCGCCACCTCTGACTTGAGCGTCGATTTTTGTGAT
GCTCGTCAGGGGGGCGGAGCCTATGGAAAAACGCCAGCAACGCGGCCTTTTTACGGTTCCTGGCCTTTTG
CTGGCCTTTTGCTCACATGTTGGTCTCCAGCTTGCAAATTAAAGCCTTCGAGCGTCCCAAAACCTTCTCA
AGCAAGGTTTTCAGTATAATGTTACATGCGTACACGCGTCTGTACAGAAAAAAAAGAAAAATTTGAAATA
TAAATAACGTTCTTAATACTAACATAACTATAAAAAAATAAATAGGGACCTAGACTTCAGGTTGTCTAAC
TCCTTCCTTTTCGGTTAGAGCGGATGTGGGGGGAGGGCGTGAATGTAAGCGTGACATAACTAATTACATG
ATATCGACAAAGGAAAAGGGGGACGGATCTCCGAGGCCTCGGACCCGTCGGGCCGCGTCGGACGTGTCAG
TCCTGCTCCTCGGCCACGAAGTGCACGCAGTTGCCGGCCGGGTCGCGCAGGGCGAACTCCCGCCCCCACG
GCTGCTCGCCGATCTCGGTCATGGCCGGCCCGGAGGCGTCCCGGAAGTTCGTGGACACGACCTCCGACCA
CTCGGCGTACAGCTCGTCCAGGCCGCGCACCCACACCCAGGCCAGGGTGTTGTCCGGCACCACCTGGTCC
TGGACCGCGCTGATGAACAGGGTCACGTCGTCCCGGACCACACCGGCGAAGTCGTCCTCCACGAAGTCCC
GGGAGAACCCGAGCCGGTCGGTCCAGAACTCGACCGCTCCGGCGACGTCGCGCGCGGTGAGCACCGGAAC
GGCACTGGTCAACTTGGCCATGGTTTAGTTCCTCACCTTGTCGTATTATACTATGCCGATATACTATGCC
GATGATTAATTGTCAACACCGCCCTTAGATTAGATTGCTATGCTTTCTTTCTAATGAGCAAGAAGTAAAA
AAAGTTGTAATAGAACAAGAAAAATGAAACTGAAACTTGAGAAATTGAAGACCGTTTATTAACTTAAATA
TCAATGGGAGGTCATCGAAAGAGAAAAAAATCAAAAAAAAAAATTTTCAAGAAAAAGAAACGTGATAAAA
ATTTTTATTGCCTTTTTCGACGAAGAAAAAGAAACGAGGCGGTCTCTTTTTTCTTTTCCAAACCTTTAGT
ACGGGTAATTAACGACACCCTAGAGGAAGAAAGAGGGGAAATTTAGTATGCTGTGCTTGGGTGTTTTGAA
GTGGTACGGCGATGCGCGGAGTCCGAGAAAATCTGGAAGAGTAAAAAAGGAGTAGAAACATTTTGAAGCT
ATGGTGTGTGGGGGATCCGCACAAACGAAGGTCTCACTTAATCTTCTGTACTCTGAAGAGGAGTGGGAAA
TACCAAGAAAAACATCAAACTCGAATGATTTTCCCAAACCCCTACCACAAGATATTCATCAGCTGCGAGA
TAGGCTGATCAGGAGCAAGCTCGTACGAGAAGAAACAAAATGACAAAAAAAATCCTATACTATATAGGTT
ACAAATAAAAAAGTATCAAAAATGAAGCCTGCATCTCTCAGGCAAATGGCATTCTGACATCCTCTTGATT
AGAATCTAGCAAGACCGGTCTTCTCGTAAGTGCCCAACTTGAACTGAGGAACAGTCATGTCTAAGGCTAA
AACTCAATGATGATGATGATGATGGTCGACGGCGCTATTCAGATCCTCTTCTGAGATGAGTTTTTGTTCG
GGCCCAAGCTGGCGGCCGCCTAATGGTGGTGGTGATGATGGTGATGATGATGTCCCTGGAAATAAAGATT
CTCGGAACCACCACCACCAGAACCACCACCACCAGAACCACCACCACCGATATTGTTTTGCAACAAAGTA
GAGTAGATGATCTTAGTGATTTGCAAAACAGCAGCATGCAAAGTGTATTGGATAATAACAGCACCGAAAC
CCTTGTAGAAACCAAAAACACCCTCTTCTTGTCTGATAGTGTTGATACAATCTCTCATACCCTCATATTG
AGTATTAATAGGCAAAACTTCGTAACCCAAATCAGTGTTATCGATGATAGTTCTAGTACCTTGGATGTGC
AATCTATGCAAAACAGTTTCCAATGGGTACAAGATAACATCAGAACACAAAGAAGCAGCGAAATTAGCAA
TCAACTCAGGAAAATAAGCATCCAACATAGATTGAACTGGAGAAGTAGATTCAGCCAAGTGAGAGTTGTA
AGTCTTTCTCTTCAAGATCAACAAAACGAACTTTTGAATAACAGAAGAGATGATGTAGTGCAAAACACCA
TGCAAAACAGTAGGGAAGATCAAAGACAACAATGGCAACAATCTTTTAGAATGAGGAACACCCATACCAA
TAACTCTACCAATACCCTCCTTAACACATTCCAAGATACCAGTGTTATCTCTGATGATCTCAGATTGAAC
AGTTTCGATCAAAGAAGCAGAGTAGAAAGGCATAGCAACAACGTAAGTCAAAGACTTCAACAACAAGTGC
TCTCCAATTTGTTTTGGAGACCACTTATGCAAAACTTCTCTAGGCAATGGAGTGAACTCAGAAATAATAC
CTTCAGCACCCAAAGTAACACCTTGAACAATAAAAGTAGAACCCATACCCTTCCACAAAGCTCTAGGACC
TTGAGTCTTATTGAAAGAGTACATGATGTTAATAACAGTGAATGGAGTCAAGTGATAATGTTGAGCGTGG
TAATTAACTTGACATTGTCTTCTCAAAACGATACATGGATGAGCCAAAACGTTCTCAGTGAACAAAGAAG
CCAAACCAATACCGAAACCAGCAAATCTATTCAATTGTTCAGAAGATTGACCTTGAACAGAACCACCACC
ACCCATGGTACCGATCCGAGACGGCCGGCTGGGCCACGTGAATTCCTCGTTTCGAATAATTAGTTGTTTT
TTGATCTTCTCAAGTTGTCGTTAAAAGTCGTTAAAATCAAAAGCTTGTCAATTGGAACCAGTCGCAATTA
TGAAAGTAAGCTAATAATGATGATAAAAAAAAAGGTTTAAGACAGGGCAGCTTCCTTCTGTTTATATATT
GCTGTCAAGTAGGGGTTAGAACAGTTAAATTTTGATCATGAACGTTAGGCTATCAGCAGTATTCCCACCA
GAATCTTGGAAGCATACAATGTGGAGACAATGCATAATCATCCAAAAAGCGGGTGTTTCCCCATTTGCGT
TTCGGCACAGGTGCACCGGGGTTCAGAAGCGATAGAGAGACTGCGCTAAGCATTAATGAGATTATTTTTG
AGCATTCGTCAATCAATACCAAACAAGACAAACGGTATGCCGACTTTTGGAAGTTTCTTTTTGACCAACT
GGCCGTTAGCATTTCAACGAACCAAACTTAGTTCATCTTGGATGAGATCACGCTTTTGTCATATTAGGTT
CCAAGACAGCGTTTAAACTGTCAGTTTTGGGCCATTTGGGGAACATGAAACTATTTGACCCCACACTCAG
AAAGCCCTCATCTGGAGTGATGTTCGGGTGTAATGCGGAGCTTGTTGCATTCGGAAATAAACAAACATGA
ACCTCGCCAGGGGGGCCAGGATAGACAGGCTAATAAAGTCATGGTGTTAGTAGCCTAATAGAAGGAATTG
GAATGAGCGAGCTCCAATCAAGCCCAATAACTGGGCTGGTTTTTCGATGGCAAAAGTGGGTGTTGAGGAG
AAGAGGAGTGGAGGTCCTGCGTTTGCAACGGTCTGCTGCTAGTGTATCCCCTCCTGTTGCGTTTGGCACT
TATGTGTGAGAATGGACCTGTGGATGTCGGATGGCAAAAAGGTTTCATTCAACCTTTCGTCTTTGGATGT
TAGATCTGATCTCATGACCAAAATCCCTTAACGTGAGTTTTCGTTCCACTGAGCGTCAGACCCCGTAGAA
AAGATCAAAGGATCTTC
